Addgene plasmid #236170: JPZF9 CMV-TO-SCN1A-371-NZF
Purpose: Plasmid encoding the SCN1A-371 zinc finger array attached by a GS linker to the NZF transcriptional activation domain, under control of CMV promoter with two TetR binding sites
Depositing lab: Xiaojing Gao. Depositing organization: Stanford University. Publication: Machine-guided dual-objective protein engineering for deimmunization and therapeutic functions. Wolfsberg E, Paul JS, Tycko J, Chen B, Bassik MC, Bintu L, Alizadeh AA, Gao XJ. Cell Syst. 2025 Jul 16;16(7):101299. doi: 10.1016/j.cels.2025.101299. Epub 2025 Jun 3. PubMed 40466641.
Backbone
  Vector backbone: FLP-IN
  Vector type: Mammalian Expression
  Selectable markers: Puromycin
Growth in bacteria
  Bacterial resistance: Ampicillin, 100 μg/mL
  Growth temperature: 37°C
  Growth strain: DH5alpha
  Copy number: High Copy
Gene/Insert
  Gene/Insert name: SCN1A-371-NZF
  Species: Synthetic
  Promoter: CMV promoter with two TetR binding sites
  Cloning method: Gibson Cloning
Terms and licenses: Academic/Nonprofit Terms; Industry Terms: Not Available to Industry
Depositor comments: See https://benchling.com/s/seq-pSkPmSKqraVjlykYKlky?m=slm-1YONdbNN3QYBCGErkkb2for annotated sequence. Please visit https://doi.org/10.1101/2025.02.24.639918 for bioRxiv preprint.
How to cite: JPZF9 CMV-TO-SCN1A-371-NZF was a gift from Xiaojing Gao (Addgene plasmid # 236170 ; http://n2t.net/addgene:236170 ; RRID:Addgene_236170)
