[The description below was written by a language model from this plasmid's Addgene catalogue record and pLannotate feature annotations shown in this document.]
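Description:
JPZF9 CMV-TO-SCN1A-371-NZF is a 6.3 kb mammalian expression plasmid built on a Flp-In backbone. It encodes a synthetic transcriptional activator in which the SCN1A-371 zinc finger array is joined by a GS linker to the NZF activation domain. Expression is driven by the human CMV immediate-early enhancer and promoter, followed by two tet operator sites, annotated here as short tetO-containing promoter fragments. In cells that express TetR the promoter is repressed until tetracycline or doxycycline is added, and in cells lacking TetR it should behave as a constitutive CMV promoter. The zinc finger portion itself is not annotated and presumably lies in the unannotated stretch between the operators and the activation domain. NZF appears as three consecutive fragments of human NCOA3, ZNF473 and FOXO6 separated by short gaps. The transcript ends at a bGH polyadenylation signal.

Downstream lies an FRT site placed directly before a hygromycin resistance coding sequence with an SV40 poly(A) signal. No intact promoter is annotated upstream of this gene, which is the usual Flp-In arrangement: FLP-mediated recombination into a genomic FRT landing pad supplies the promoter, so that only correctly integrated cells become resistant. The catalogue entry lists puromycin as the selectable marker, but the feature table shows HygR and no puromycin gene, a discrepancy the record does not resolve. In bacteria the plasmid is maintained through a high-copy ColE1/pUC-type origin and ampicillin resistance. A partial f1 ori and lac promoter/operator remnants are backbone leftovers.

The associated work concerns machine-guided protein engineering for deimmunization alongside therapeutic function. The construct's name suggests the array targets SCN1A, though the record does not say so explicitly.
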