Features (pLannotate 1.2.2; 24 found; start..end, strand, type, name):
      4..383     +  enhancer       CMV enhancer: human cytomegalovirus immediate early enhancer
    384..587     +  promoter       CMV promoter: human cytomegalovirus (CMV) immediate early promoter
    589..608     +  promoter       PLtetO-1 promoter (fragment): modified phage lambda PL promoter with tet operator sites (Lutz and Bujard, 1997)
    610..629     +  promoter       PLtetO-1 promoter (fragment): modified phage lambda PL promoter with tet operator sites (Lutz and Bujard, 1997)
    637..670     +  promoter       TRE3GV promoter (fragment): 3rd-generation Tet-responsive promoter that can be activated by binding of Tet-On® 3G, optimized for retroviral and lentiviral vectors
   1459..1605    +  CDS            NCOA3 (fragment): NCOA3_HUMAN - Also known as AIB1, BHLHE42, RAC3, TRAM1. Experimental evidence at protein level: Swiss-Prot protein existence level 1. Nuclear receptor coactivator that directly binds nuclear receptors and stimulates the transcriptional activities in a hormone- dependent fashion. Plays a central role in creating a multisubunit coactivator complex, which probably acts via remodeling of chromatin. Involved in the coactivation of different nuclear receptors, such as for steroids (GR and ER), retinoids (RARs and RXRs), thyroid hormone (TRs), vitamin D3 (VDR) and prostanoids (PPARs). Displays histon
   1621..1764    +  CDS            ZNF473 (fragment): ZN473_HUMAN - Also known as KIAA1141, ZFP100. Experimental evidence at protein level: Swiss-Prot protein existence level 1. Involved in histone 3'-end pre-mRNA processing by associating with U7 snRNP and interacting with SLBP/pre-mRNA complex. Increases histone 3'-end pre-mRNA processing but has no effect on U7 snRNP levels, when overexpressed. Required for cell cycle progression from G1 to S phases. From Homo sapiens (Human).
   1780..1914    +  CDS            FOXO6 (fragment): FOXO6_HUMAN - Experimental evidence at protein level: Swiss-Prot protein existence level 1. Transcriptional activator. From Homo sapiens (Human).
   2027..2251    +  polyA_signal   bGH poly(A) signal: bovine growth hormone polyadenylation signal
   2267..2290    +  polyA_signal   bGH poly(A) signal (fragment): bovine growth hormone polyadenylation signal
   2294..2315    +  promoter       SV40 promoter (fragment): SV40 enhancer and early promoter
   2336..2569    +  rep_origin     f1 ori (fragment) (sequence partly withheld): f1 bacteriophage origin of replication; arrow indicates direction of (+) strand synthesis
   2574..2621    +  protein_bind   FRT: FLP-mediated recombination occurs in the 8-bp core sequence TCTAGAAA (Turan and Bode, 2011). FLP recombinase from the Saccharomyces cerevisiae 2μ plasmid
   2629..3651    +  CDS            HygR: aminoglycoside phosphotransferase from E. coli; aph(4)-Ia; confers resistance to hygromycin
   3661..3786    +  CDS            ble (fragment): BLE_KLEPN - Experimental evidence at protein level: Swiss-Prot protein existence level 1. Binding protein with a strong affinity to the bleomycin family of antibiotics. Binds to CL990; an antimitotic-antibiotic compound. From Klebsiella pneumoniae.
   3781..3902    +  polyA_signal   SV40 poly(A) signal: SV40 polyadenylation signal
   3975..3991    -  protein_bind   lac operator: The lac repressor binds to the lac operator to inhibit transcription in E. coli. This inhibition can be relieved by adding lactose or isopropyl-β-D-thiogalactopyranoside (IPTG). lac repressor encoded by lacI
   3999..4029    -  promoter       lac promoter: promoter for the E. coli lac operon
   4044..4065    -  protein_bind   CAP binding site: CAP binding activates transcription in the presence of cAMP. E. coli catabolite activator protein
   4078..4170    -  CDS            lacI (fragment): lac repressor; lacI; The lac repressor binds to the lac operator to inhibit transcription in E. coli. This inhibition can be relieved by adding lactose or isopropyl-β-D-thiogalactopyranoside (IPTG).
   4353..4941    -  rep_origin     ori: high-copy-number ColE1/pMB1/pBR322/pUC origin of replication
   5112..5972    -  CDS            AmpR: β-lactamase; bla; confers resistance to ampicillin, carbenicillin, and related antibiotics
   5973..6077    -  promoter       AmpR promoter: bla
   6136..6188    -  misc_feature   bom (fragment): basis of mobility region from pBR322
>Addgene plasmid #236170 | JPZF9 CMV-TO-SCN1A-371-NZF | addgene full sequence | sequence record 468448 | Addgene NGS Result
GTTGACATTGATTATTGACTAGTTATTAATAGTAATCAATTACGGGGTCATTAGTTCATAGCCCATATAT
GGAGTTCCGCGTTACATAACTTACGGTAAATGGCCCGCCTGGCTGACCGCCCAACGACCCCCGCCCATTG
ACGTCAATAATGACGTATGTTCCCATAGTAACGCCAATAGGGACTTTCCATTGACGTCAATGGGTGGAGT
ATTTACGGTAAACTGCCCACTTGGCAGTACATCAAGTGTATCATATGCCAAGTACGCCCCCTATTGACGT
CAATGACGGTAAATGGCCCGCCTGGCATTATGCCCAGTACATGACCTTATGGGACTTTCCTACTTGGCAG
TACATCTACGTATTAGTCATCGCTATTACCATGGTGATGCGGTTTTGGCAGTACATCAATGGGCGTGGAT
AGCGGTTTGACTCACGGGGATTTCCAAGTCTCCACCCCATTGACGTCAATGGGAGTTTGTTTTGGCACCA
AAATCAACGGGACTTTCCAAAATGTCGTAACAACTCCGCCCCATTGACGCAAATGGGCGGTAGGCGTGTA
CGGTGGGAGGTCTATATAAGCAGAGCTCTCCCTATCAGTGATAGAGATCTCCCTATCAGTGATAGAGATC
GTCGACGAGCTCGTTTAGTGAACCGTCAGATCGCCTGGAGACGCCATCCACGCTGTTTTGACCTCCATAG
AAGACACCGGGACCGATCCAGCCTCCGGACTCTAGCGTTTAAACTTAAGCTTCGCCACCATGTACTCCTG
CGGAATCTGTGGAAAGAGCTTTTCAGATAGCTCTGCTAAGCGGCGCCACTGCATCCTGCATACAGGAGAG
AGGCCTTTTGTGTGTGGGGTTTGCAAAATGGGGTTTTCACTGCTCACGTCCTTGGCTCAGCATCACTCAA
GCCATACTGGAGAGAGGCCTTATGAGTGTAAGGAGTGTGGCAAGACATTCCGCCAGTGCAGTCACCTTAA
GAGGCACCAGCGAATCCACACAGGAGAGAGGCCTTACCAGTGTGGGCAGTGCGGCAAAAGCTTCAGGCAG
TCATCTAATCTCCACCAACACCATAGGTTGCATCATACAGGAGAACGGCCCTACGAGTGCAAGGAATGCG
GCAAGACCTTTCGGCAATGTTCTCACCTTAAGCGCCACCAGAGGATCCACACGGGAGAGAGGCCTTTCGA
ATGCGCAGTGTGCGGAGAGTCATTCGTAAACCCCGCTGAACTGGCTGACCACGTGACGGTGCATACAGGC
GAGAGGCCATACCAGTGCCTTGAGTGCGGTCAGTTACTCATGTCACCCTCTCAGCTGTTGGAACATCAAG
AATTGCACACTGGTGAAAGGCCTTTCGAGTGTGCCGTCTGCGGAGAATCATTCGTGAACCCTGCCGAGCT
GGCCGATCATGTGACAGTGCACGCTGCTGCAGGCGGAAGCGGAGGCTCTGGCGGATCTGAGGGCCAGAGC
GACGAGAGAGCCCTGCTGGACCAGCTGCACACCCTGCTGAGCAACACCGACGCCACCGGCCTGGAGGAGA
TCGACAGAGCCCTGGGCATCCCCGAGCTGGTGAACCAGGGCCAGGCCCTGGAGCCCAAGCAGGACGGAGG
CTGGGGATCTATGGCCGAGGAATTCGTGACCCTGAAGGACGTGGGCATGGACTTCACCCTGGGCGACTGG
GAGCAGCTGGGCCTGGAGCAGGGCGACACCTTCTGGGACACCGCCCTGGACAACTGCCAGGACCTGTTCC
TGCTGGACCCCCCCGGCGGAGGAGACGGCCTTGGTTTGGGACACGAGAAGTTCCCCAGCGACCTGGACCT
GGACATGTTCAACGGCAGCCTGGAGTGCGACATGGAGAGCATCATCAGAAGCGAGCTGATGGACGCCGAC
GGCCTGGACTTCAACTTCGACAGCTAGGCCGCTCGAGGAGGGCCCGAACAAAAACTCATCTCAGAAGAGG
ATCTGAATAGCGCCGTCGACCATCATCATAATCATCATTGAGTTTAAACCCGCTGATCAGCCTCGACTGT
GCCTTCTAGTTGCCAGCCATCTGTTGTTTGCCCCTCCCCCGTGCCTTCCTTGACCCTGGAAGGTGCCACT
CCCACTGTCCTTTCCTAATAAAATGAGGAAATTGCATCGCATTGTCTGAGTAGGTGTCATTCTATTCTGG
GGGGTGGGGTGGGGCAGGACAGCAAGGGGGAGGATTGGGAAGACAATAGCAGGCATGCTGGGGATGCGGT
GGGCTCTATGGAGATCTATCGATGTTCTGGGGATGCGGTGGGCTCTATGGCTTCTGAGGCGGAAAGAACC
AGCTGGGGCTCTAGGGGGTATCCCC
[124 nt withheld, positions 2336-2459]
C
[91 nt withheld, positions 2461-2551]
AGGGTGATGGTTCACGTACCTAGAAGTTCCTATTCCGAAGTTCCTATTCTCTAGAAAGTATAGGAACTTC
CTTGGCCAAAAAGCCTGAACTCACCGCGACGTCTGTCGAGAAGTTTCTGATCGAAAAGTTCGACAGCGTC
TCCGACCTGATGCAGCTCTCGGAGGGCGAAGAATCTCGTGCTTTCAGCTTCGATGTAGGAGGGCGTGGAT
ATGTCCTGCGGGTAAATAGCTGCGCCGATGGTTTCTACAAAGATCGTTATGTTTATCGGCACTTTGCATC
GGCCGCGCTCCCGATTCCGGAAGTGCTTGACATTGGGGAATTCAGCGAGAGCCTGACCTATTGCATCTCC
CGCCGTGCACAGGGTGTCACGTTGCAAGACCTGCCTGAAACCGAACTGCCCGCTGTTCTGCAGCCGGTCG
CGGAGGCCATGGATGCGATCGCTGCGGCCGATCTTAGCCAGACGAGCGGGTTCGGCCCATTCGGACCGCA
AGGAATCGGTCAATACACTACATGGCGTGATTTCATATGCGCGATTGCTGATCCCCATGTGTATCACTGG
CAAACTGTGATGGACGACACCGTCAGTGCGTCCGTCGCGCAGGCTCTCGATGAGCTGATGCTTTGGGCCG
AGGACTGCCCCGAAGTCCGGCACCTCGTGCACGCGGATTTCGGCTCCAACAATGTCCTGACGGACAATGG
CCGCATAACAGCGGTCATTGACTGGAGCGAGGCGATGTTCGGGGATTCCCAATACGAGGTCGCCAACATC
TTCTTCTGGAGGCCGTGGTTGGCTTGTATGGAGCAGCAGACGCGCTACTTCGAGCGGAGGCATCCGGAGC
TTGCAGGATCGCCGCGGCTCCGGGCGTATATGCTCCGCATTGGTCTTGACCAACTCTATCAGAGCTTGGT
TGACGGCAATTTCGATGATGCAGCTTGGGCGCAGGGTCGATGCGACGCAATCGTCCGATCCGGAGCCGGG
ACTGTCGGGCGTACACAAATCGCCCGCAGAAGCGCGGCCGTCTGGACCGATGGCTGTGTAGAAGTACTCG
CCGATAGTGGAAACCGACGCCCCAGCACTCGTCCGAGGGCAAAGGAATAGCACGTACTACGAGATTTCGA
TTCCACCGCCGCCTTCTATGAAAGGTTGGGCTTCGGAATCGTTTTCCGGGACGCCGGCTGGATGATCCTC
CAGCGCGGGGATCTCATGCTGGAGTTCTTCGCCCACCCCAACTTGTTTATTGCAGCTTATAATGGTTACA
AATAAAGCAATAGCATCACAAATTTCACAAATAAAGCATTTTTTTCACTGCATTCTAGTTGTGGTTTGTC
CAAACTCATCAATGTATCTTATCATGTCTGTATACCGTCGACCTCTAGCTAGAGCTTGGCGTAATCATGG
TCATAGCTGTTTCCTGTGTGAAATTGTTATCCGCTCACAATTCCACACAACATACGAGCCGGAAGCATAA
AGTGTAAAGCCTGGGGTGCCTAATGAGTGAGCTAACTCACATTAATTGCGTTGCGCTCACTGCCCGCTTT
CCAGTCGGGAAACCTGTCGTGCCAGCTGCATTAATGAATCGGCCAACGCGCGGGGAGAGGCGGTTTGCGT
ATTGGGCGCTCTTCCGCTTCCTCGCTCACTGACTCGCTGCGCTCGGTCGTTCGGCTGCGGCGAGCGGTAT
CAGCTCACTCAAAGGCGGTAATACGGTTATCCACAGAATCAGGGGATAACGCAGGAAAGAACATGTGAGC
AAAAGGCCAGCAAAAGGCCAGGAACCGTAAAAAGGCCGCGTTGCTGGCGTTTTTCCATAGGCTCCGCCCC
CCTGACGAGCATCACAAAAATCGACGCTCAAGTCAGAGGTGGCGAAACCCGACAGGACTATAAAGATACC
AGGCGTTTCCCCCTGGAAGCTCCCTCGTGCGCTCTCCTGTTCCGACCCTGCCGCTTACCGGATACCTGTC
CGCCTTTCTCCCTTCGGGAAGCGTGGCGCTTTCTCATAGCTCACGCTGTAGGTATCTCAGTTCGGTGTAG
GTCGTTCGCTCCAAGCTGGGCTGTGTGCACGAACCCCCCGTTCAGCCCGACCGCTGCGCCTTATCCGGTA
ACTATCGTCTTGAGTCCAACCCGGTAAGACACGACTTATCGCCACTGGCAGCAGCCACTGGTAACAGGAT
TAGCAGAGCGAGGTATGTAGGCGGTGCTACAGAGTTCTTGAAGTGGTGGCCTAACTACGGCTACACTAGA
AGAACAGTATTTGGTATCTGCGCTCTGCTGAAGCCAGTTACCTTCGGAAAAAGAGTTGGTAGCTCTTGAT
CCGGCAAACAAACCACCGCTGGTAGCGGTGGTTTTTTTGTTTGCAAGCAGCAGATTACGCGCAGAAAAAA
AGGATCTCAAGAAGATCCTTTGATCTTTTCTACGGGGTCTGACGCTCAGTGGAACGAAAACTCACGTTAA
GGGATTTTGGTCATGAGATTATCAAAAAGGATCTTCACCTAGATCCTTTTAAATTAAAAATGAAGTTTTA
AATCAATCTAAAGTATATATGAGTAAACTTGGTCTGACAGTTACCAATGCTTAATCAGTGAGGCACCTAT
CTCAGCGATCTGTCTATTTCGTTCATCCATAGTTGCCTGACTCCCCGTCGTGTAGATAACTACGATACGG
GAGGGCTTACCATCTGGCCCCAGTGCTGCAATGATACCGCGAGACCCACGCTCACCGGCTCCAGATTTAT
CAGCAATAAACCAGCCAGCCGGAAGGGCCGAGCGCAGAAGTGGTCCTGCAACTTTATCCGCCTCCATCCA
GTCTATTAATTGTTGCCGGGAAGCTAGAGTAAGTAGTTCGCCAGTTAATAGTTTGCGCAACGTTGTTGCC
ATTGCTACAGGCATCGTGGTGTCACGCTCGTCGTTTGGTATGGCTTCATTCAGCTCCGGTTCCCAACGAT
CAAGGCGAGTTACATGATCCCCCATGTTGTGCAAAAAAGCGGTTAGCTCCTTCGGTCCTCCGATCGTTGT
CAGAAGTAAGTTGGCCGCAGTGTTATCACTCATGGTTATGGCAGCACTGCATAATTCTCTTACTGTCATG
CCATCCGTAAGATGCTTTTCTGTGACTGGTGAGTACTCAACCAAGTCATTCTGAGAATAGTGTATGCGGC
GACCGAGTTGCTCTTGCCCGGCGTCAATACGGGATAATACCGCGCCACATAGCAGAACTTTAAAAGTGCT
CATCATTGGAAAACGTTCTTCGGGGCGAAAACTCTCAAGGATCTTACCGCTGTTGAGATCCAGTTCGATG
TAACCCACTCGTGCACCCAACTGATCTTCAGCATCTTTTACTTTCACCAGCGTTTCTGGGTGAGCAAAAA
CAGGAAGGCAAAATGCCGCAAAAAAGGGAATAAGGGCGACACGGAAATGTTGAATACTCATACTCTTCCT
TTTTCAATATTATTGAAGCATTTATCAGGGTTATTGTCTCATGAGCGGATACATATTTGAATGTATTTAG
AAAAATAAACAAATAGGGGTTCCGCGCACATTTCCCCGAAAAGTGCCACCTGACGTCGACGGATCGGGAG
ATCTCCCGATCCCCTATGGTGCACTCTCAGTACAATCTGCTCTGATGCCGCATAGTTAAGCCAGTATCTG
CTCCCTGCTTGTGTGTTGGAGGTCGCTGAGTAGTGCGCGAGCAAAATTTAAGCTACAACAAGGCAAGGCT
TGACCGACAATTGCATGAAGAATCTGCTTAGGGTTAGGCGTTTTGCGCTGCTTCGTACGGGCCAGATATA
CGC
